Addgene plasmid #63765: pDONR221 Nop16
Purpose: yeast ORF Nop16 in the Gateway entry vector pDONR221
Depositing lab: Susan Baserga. Depositing organization: Yale University. Publication: A protein interaction map of the LSU processome. McCann KL, Charette JM, Vincent NG, Baserga SJ. Genes Dev. 2015 Apr 15;29(8):862-75. doi: 10.1101/gad.256370.114. Epub 2015 Apr 15. PubMed 25877921.
Backbone
  Vector backbone: pDONR221
  Backbone manufacturer: Invitrogen
  Backbone size w/o insert (bp): 4762
  Total vector size (bp): 3228
  Vector type: Gateway Donor vector
Growth in bacteria
  Bacterial resistance: Kanamycin, 50 μg/mL
  Growth temperature: 37°C
  Growth strain: DH5alpha
  Copy number: Unknown
Gene/Insert
  Gene/Insert name: Nop16 (alt name: YER002W)
  Species: S. cerevisiae (budding yeast)
  Insert size (bp): 693
  Cloning method: Gateway Cloning
  Sequencing primers: 5′ M13F; 3′ M13R
Terms and licenses: Academic/Nonprofit Terms; Industry Terms: Not Available to Industry
How to cite: pDONR221 Nop16 was a gift from Susan Baserga (Addgene plasmid # 63765 ; http://n2t.net/addgene:63765 ; RRID:Addgene_63765)
