[The description below was written by a language model from this plasmid's Addgene catalogue record and pLannotate feature annotations shown in this document.]
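Description:
pDONR221 Nop16 is a Gateway entry clone carrying the Saccharomyces cerevisiae open reading frame NOP16 (systematic name YER002W) in the Invitrogen pDONR221 backbone. It is a bacterial cloning plasmid with no yeast replication origin or yeast marker annotated. It is maintained in E. coli through a high-copy ColE1/pUC-type origin and selected with kanamycin via the aph(3')-Ia aminoglycoside phosphotransferase gene. The catalogue lists the plasmid at about 3.2 kb, in line with the 3,243 nt depositor sequence. This is smaller than the empty donor vector because the BP recombination used to make the clone replaces the donor cassette with the much shorter insert.

The 693 bp NOP16 coding sequence, which encodes a protein involved in biogenesis of the 60S ribosomal subunit, sits between attL1 and attL2 sites. These sites allow directional transfer of the ORF by an LR Clonase reaction into any attR-containing destination vector, preserving orientation and reading frame. No promoter positioned to drive the ORF is annotated, as is usual for entry clones. The only promoter detected is a T7 promoter downstream of attL2 on the opposite strand, facing back towards the insert. Upstream rrnB T1 and T2 terminators insulate the cassette from read-through transcription, and the short lacI and lacZα fragments are backbone remnants rather than functional genes. M13 forward and reverse primer sites flank the cassette for sequence verification.

The record states the purpose only as providing the yeast ORF in entry-vector form. The associated publication maps protein interactions within the large-subunit processome, so the clone presumably served as a source for moving NOP16 into destination vectors for such interaction assays.
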