Features (pLannotate 1.2.2; 10 found; start..end, strand, type, name):
    121..213     +  CDS            lacI (fragment): lac repressor; lacI; The lac repressor binds to the lac operator to inhibit transcription in E. coli. This inhibition can be relieved by adding lactose or isopropyl-β-D-thiogalactopyranoside (IPTG).
    268..295     -  terminator     rrnB T2 terminator: transcription terminator T2 from the E. coli rrnB gene
    427..470     +  terminator     rrnB T1 terminator: Escherichia coli rrnB; transcription terminator T1 from the E. coli rrnB gene
    517..553     -  CDS            lacZα (fragment): LacZα fragment of β-galactosidase; lacZ fragment
    569..668     +  protein_bind   attL1: mutant version of attL; recombination site for the Gateway® LR reaction LR Clonase™
    674..1366    +  CDS            NOP16 (sequence partly withheld): NOP16_YEAST - Experimental evidence at protein level: Swiss-Prot protein existence level 1. Involved in the biogenesis of the 60S ribosomal subunit. From Saccharomyces cerevisiae (strain ATCC 204508 / S288c) (Baker's yeast).
   1368..1467    -  protein_bind   attL2: mutant version of attL; recombination site for the Gateway® LR reaction LR Clonase™
   1485..1503    -  promoter       T7 promoter: promoter for bacteriophage T7 RNA polymerase
   1637..2446    +  CDS            KanR: aminoglycoside phosphotransferase; aph(3')-Ia; confers resistance to kanamycin in bacteria or G418 (Geneticin®) in eukaryotes
   2593..3181    +  rep_origin     ori: high-copy-number ColE1/pMB1/pBR322/pUC origin of replication
>Addgene plasmid #63765 | pDONR221 Nop16 | depositor full sequence | sequence record 111363 | new full plasmid sequence
CTTTCCTGCGTTATCCCCTGATTCTGTGGATAACCGTATTACCGCCTTTGAGTGAGCTGATACCGCTCGC
CGCAGCCGAACGACCGAGCGCAGCGAGTCAGTGAGCGAGGAAGCGGAAGAGCGCCCAATACGCAAACCGC
CTCTCCCCGCGCGTTGGCCGATTCATTAATGCAGCTGGCACGACAGGTTTCCCGACTGGAAAGCGGGCAG
TGAGCGCAACGCAATTAATACGCGTACCGCTAGCCAGGAAGAGTTTGTAGAAACGCAAAAAGGCCATCCG
TCAGGATGGCCTTCTGCTTAGTTTGATGCCTGGCAGTTTATGGCGGGCGTCCTGCCCGCCACCCTCCGGG
CCGTTGCTTCACAACGTTCAAATCCGCTCCCGGCGGATTTGTCCTACTCAGGAGAGCGTTCACCGACAAA
CAACAGATAAAACGAAAGGCCCAGTCTTCCGACTGAGCCTTTCGTTTTATTTGATGCCTGGCAGTTCCCT
ACTCTCGCGTTAACGCTAGCATGGATGTTTTCCCAGTCACGACGTTGTAAAACGACGGCCAGTCTTAAGC
TCGGGCCCCAAATAATGATTTTATTTTGACTGATAGTGACCTGTTCGTTGCAACAAATTGATGAGCAATG
CTTTTTTATAATGCCAACTTTGTACAAAAAAGCAGGCTACAAAATGACATCCGTTAGAAAAAGAAAGATG
AACAGATCTTCTGTTGGGAAAGCAACCAGGAGAAACAAAGACAAACAAAGAAAGATTAACATCCAGTCTA
ATCCGATTATTGCAGCAAATTGGGACTATTCACTGACAATGGCACAAAACTATAAGAAATTAGGGCTAAG
GGCTAAATTACAAACACCAGCAGGAGGCAAAGAGGCCGATTTAAGTAAAGTAGTTAAAAGAATTCCATTA
ACGAAGCCTGTGTTGGATGAAGATGAAGATGAAGATGAAGGTGAGGACGAGCAAAATGATTATAATGCGG
CTACCGTGGAGCTCGATGAAAATGAGATACCAGAAGGTGGGGCAAGGATACAGCGTGATAAGAATGGTGA
TGTTGTAAGAGTTGTTTACGGTAAGAAAAAGAACTTTGATGCTGATGAGGATGTTAACGAAATAAAAGCT
AGGGATACTACCGAGGAGACCGAAGTGGTTAAGAAATTAGAAGAACTTGCGTCTAGACCAGTTATCAGAA
AGGAA
[150 nt withheld, positions 1196-1345]
AGAAACGGTATTGCATCAAAAAACCCAGCTTTCTTGTACAAAGTTGGCATTATAAGAAAGCATTGCTTAT
CAATTTGTTGCAACGAACAGGTCACTATCAGTCAAAATAAAATCATTATTTGCCATCCAGCTGATATCCC
CTATAGTGAGTCGTATTACATGGTCATAGCTGTTTCCTGGCAGCTCTGGCCCGTGTCTCAAAATCTCTGA
TGTTACATTGCACAAGATAAAATAATATCATCATGAACAATAAAACTGTCTGCTTACATAAACAGTAATA
CAAGGGGTGTTATGAGCCATATTCAACGGGAAACGTCGAGGCCGCGATTAAATTCCAACATGGATGCTGA
TTTATATGGGTATAAATGGGCTCGCGATAATGTCGGGCAATCAGGTGCGACAATCTATCGCTTGTATGGG
AAGCCCGATGCGCCAGAGTTGTTTCTGAAACATGGCAAAGGTAGCGTTGCCAATGATGTTACAGATGAGA
TGGTCAGACTAAACTGGCTGACGGAATTTATGCCTCTTCCGACCATCAAGCATTTTATCCGTACTCCTGA
TGATGCATGGTTACTCACCACTGCGATCCCCGGAAAAACAGCATTCCAGGTATTAGAAGAATATCCTGAT
TCAGGTGAAAATATTGTTGATGCGCTGGCAGTGTTCCTGCGCCGGTTGCATTCGATTCCTGTTTGTAATT
GTCCTTTTAACAGCGATCGCGTATTTCGTCTCGCTCAGGCGCAATCACGAATGAATAACGGTTTGGTTGA
TGCGAGTGATTTTGATGACGAGCGTAATGGCTGGCCTGTTGAACAAGTCTGGAAAGAAATGCATAAACTT
TTGCCATTCTCACCGGATTCAGTCGTCACTCATGGTGATTTCTCACTTGATAACCTTATTTTTGACGAGG
GGAAATTAATAGGTTGTATTGATGTTGGACGAGTCGGAATCGCAGACCGATACCAGGATCTTGCCATCCT
ATGGAACTGCCTCGGTGAGTTTTCTCCTTCATTACAGAAACGGCTTTTTCAAAAATATGGTATTGATAAT
CCTGATATGAATAAATTGCAGTTTCATTTGATGCTCGATGAGTTTTTCTAATCAGAATTGGTTAATTGGT
TGTAACACTGGCAGAGCATTACGCTGACTTGACGGGACGGCGCAAGCTCATGACCAAAATCCCTTAACGT
GAGTTACGCGTCGTTCCACTGAGCGTCAGACCCCGTAGAAAAGATCAAAGGATCTTCTTGAGATCCTTTT
TTTCTGCGCGTAATCTGCTGCTTGCAAACAAAAAAACCACCGCTACCAGCGGTGGTTTGTTTGCCGGATC
AAGAGCTACCAACTCTTTTTCCGAAGGTAACTGGCTTCAGCAGAGCGCAGATACCAAATACTGTTCTTCT
AGTGTAGCCGTAGTTAGGCCACCACTTCAAGAACTCTGTAGCACCGCCTACATACCTCGCTCTGCTAATC
CTGTTACCAGTGGCTGCTGCCAGTGGCGATAAGTCGTGTCTTACCGGGTTGGACTCAAGACGATAGTTAC
CGGATAAGGCGCAGCGGTCGGGCTGAACGGGGGGTTCGTGCACACAGCCCAGCTTGGAGCGAACGACCTA
CACCGAACTGAGATACCTACAGCGTGAGCTATGAGAAAGCGCCACGCTTCCCGAAGGGAGAAAGGCGGAC
AGGTATCCGGTAAGCGGCAGGGTCGGAACAGGAGAGCGCACGAGGGAGCTTCCAGGGGGAAACGCCTGGT
ATCTTTATAGTCCTGTCGGGTTTCGCCACCTCTGACTTGAGCGTCGATTTTTGTGATGCTCGTCAGGGGG
GCGGAGCCTATGGAAAAACGCCAGCAACGCGGCCTTTTTACGGTTCCTGGCCTTTTGCTGGCCTTTTGCT
CACATGTT
