>Addgene plasmid #63765 | pDONR221 Nop16 | addgene partial sequence | sequence record 111349 | M13pUC-Fwd 5'-CCCAGTCACGACGTTGTAAAACG-3'
CCAAATAATGATTTTATTTTGACTGATAGTGACCTGTTCGTTGCAACAAATTGATGAGCAATGCTTTTTT
ATAATGCCAACTTTGTACAAAAAAGCAGGCTACAAAATGACATCCGTTAGAAAAAGAAAGATGAACAGAT
CTTCTGTTGGGAAAGCAACCAGGAGAAACAAAGACAAACAAAGAAAGATTAACATCCAGTCTAATCCGAT
TATTGCAGCAAATTGGGACTATTCACTGACAATGGCACAAAACTATAAGAAATTAGGGCTAAGGGCTAAA
TTACAAACACCAGCAGGAGGCAAAGAGGCCGATTTAAGTAAAGTAGTTAAAAGAATTCCATTAACGAAGC
CTGTGTTGGATGAAGATGAAGATGAAGATGAAGGTGAGGACGAGCAAAATGATTATAATGCGGCTACCGT
GGAGCTCGATGAAAATGAGATACCAGAAGGTGGGGCAAGGATACAGCGTGATAAGAATGGTGATGTTGTA
AGAGTTGTTTACGGTAAGAAAAAGAACTTTGATGCTGATGAGGATGTTAACGAAATAAAAGCTAGGGATA
CTACCGAGGAGACCGAAGTGGTTAAGAAATTAGAAGAACTTGCGTCTAGACCAGTTATCAGAAAGGAA
[150 nt withheld, positions 629-778]
AGAAACGGTATTGCATCAAAAAACCCAGCTTTCTTGTACAAAGTTGGCATTATAAGAAAGCATTGCTTAT
CAATTTGTTGCAACGAACAGGTCACTATCAGTCAAAATAAAATCATTATTTGCCATCCAGCTGATATCCC
CCTA
