>Addgene plasmid #63765 | pDONR221 Nop16 | addgene partial sequence | sequence record 111359 | M13-Rev 5'-CAGGAAACAGCTATGACC-3'
CAGCTGGATGGCAAATAATGATTTTATTTTGACTGATAGTGACCTGTTCGTTGCAACAAATTGATAAGCA
ATGCTTTCTTATAATGCCAACTTTGTACAAGAAAGCTGGGTTTTTTGATGCAATACCGTTTCT
[150 nt withheld, positions 134-283]
TTCCTTTCTGATAACTGGTCTAGACGCAAGTTCTTCTAATTTCTTAACCACTTCGGTCTCCTCGGTAGTA
TCCCTAGCTTTTATTTCGTTAACATCCTCATCAGCATCAAAGTTCTTTTTCTTACCGTAAACAACTCTTA
CAACATCACCATTCTTATCACGCTGTATCCTTGCCCCACCTTCTGGTATCTCATTTTCATCGAGCTCCAC
GGTAGCCGCATTATAATCATTTTGCTCGTCCTCACCTTCATCTTCATCTTCATCTTCATCCAACACAGGC
TTCGTTAATGGAATTCTTTTAACTACTTTACTTAAATCGGCCTCTTTGCCTCCTGCTGGTGTTTGTAATT
TAGCCCTTAGCCCTAATTTCTTATAGTTTTGTGCCATTGTCAGTGAATAGTCCCAATTTGCTGCAATAAT
CGGATTAGACTGGATGTTAATCTTTCTTTGTTTGTCTTTGTTTCTCCTGGTTGCTTTCCCAACAGAAGAT
CTGTTCATCTTTCTTTTTCTAACGGATGTCATTTTGTAGCCTGCTTTTTTGTACAAAGTTGGCATTATAA
AAAAGCATTGCTCATCAATTTGTTGCAACGAACAGGTCAC
